>Addgene plasmid #187292 | IL2-AHDC2-2A-CherryRhoAQ63L in pmCherryN1 | addgene full sequence | sequence record 372005 | Addgene NGS Result
CCATGCATTAGTTATTAATAGTAATCAATTACGGGGTCATTAGTTCATAGCCCATATATGGAGTTCCGCG
TTACATAACTTACGGTAAATGGCCCGCCTGGCTGACCGCCCAACGACCCCCGCCCATTGACGTCAATAAT
GACGTATGTTCCCATAGTAACGCCAATAGGGACTTTCCATTGACGTCAATGGGTGGAGTATTTACGGTAA
ACTGCCCACTTGGCAGTACATCAAGTGTATCATATGCCAAGTACGCCCCCTATTGACGTCAATGACGGTA
AATGGCCCGCCTGGCATTATGCCCAGTACATGACCTTATGGGACTTTCCTACTTGGCAGTACATCTACGT
ATTAGTCATCGCTATTACCATGGTGATGCGGTTTTGGCAGTACATCAATGGGCGTGGATAGCGGTTTGAC
TCACGGGGATTTCCAAGTCTCCACCCCATTGACGTCAATGGGAGTTTGTTTTGGCACCAAAATCAACGGG
ACTTTCCAAAATGTCGTAACAACTCCGCCCCATTGACGCAAATGGGCGGTAGGCGTGTACGGTGGGAGGT
CTATATAAGCAGAGCTGGTTTAGTGAACCGTCAGATCCGCTAGATGGATTCATACCTGCTGATGTGGGGA
CTGCTCACGTTCATCATGGTGCCTGGCTGCCAGGCAGAGCTCTGTGACGATGACCCGCCAGAGATCCCAC
ACGCCACATTCAAAGCCATGGCCTACAAGGAAGGAACCATGTTGAACTGTGAATGCAAGAGAGGTTTCCG
CAGAATAAAAAGCGGGTCACTCTATATGCTCTGTACAGGAAACTCTAGCCACTCGTCCTGGGACAACCAA
TGTCAATGCACAAGCTCTGCCACTCGGAACACAACGAAACAAGTGACACCTCAACCTGAAGAACAGAAAG
AAAGGAAAACCACAGAAATGCAAAGTCCAATGCAGCCAGTGGACCAAGCGAGCCTTCCAGGTCACTGCAG
GGAACCTCCACCATGGGAAAATGAAGCCACAGAGAGAATTTATCATTTCGTGGTGGGGCAGATGGTTTAT
TATCAGTGCGTCCAGGGATACAGGGCTCTACACAGAGGTCCTGCTGAGAGCGTCTGCAAAATGACCCACG
GGAAGACAAGGTGGACCCAGCCCCAGCTCATATGCACAGGTGAAATGGAGACCAGTCAGTTTCCAGGTGA
AGAGAAGCCTCAGGCAAGCCCCGAAGGCCGTCCTGAGAGTGAGACTTCCTGCCTCGTCACAACAACAGAT
TTTCAAATACAGACAGAAATGGCTGCAACCATGGAGACGTCCATATTTACAACAGAGTACCAGGTAGCAG
TGGCCGGCTGTGTTTTCCTGCTGATCAGCGTCCTCCTCCTGAGTGGGCTCACCTGGAAGGGAAAATTCCA
AAGAACTCGTGTCCCTCGAGCTGAATCTGGTGATAGCCTTGGTTCTGAAGATCGTGATCTTCTTTACAGC
ATTGATGCATATAGATCTCAAAGATTCAAAGAAACAGAACGTCCATCAATAAAGCAGGTGATTGTTCGGA
AGGAAGATGTTACTTCAAAACTGGATGAAAAAAATAATGCCTTTCCTTGTCAAGTTAATATCAAACAGAA
AATGCAGGAACTCAATAACGAAATAAATATGCAACAGACAGTGATCTATCAAGCTAGCCAGGCTCTTAAC
TGCTGTGTTGATGAAGAACATGGAAAAGGGTCCCTAGAAGAAGCTGAAGCAGAAAGACTTCTTCTAATTG
CAACTGGGAAGAGAACACTTTTGATTGATGAATTGAATAAATTGAAGAACGAAGGACCTCAGAGGAAGAA
TAAGGCTAGTCCCCAAAGTGAATTTATGCCATCCAAAGGATCAGTTACTTTGTCAGAAATCCGCTTGCCT
CTAAAAGCAGATTTTGTCTGCAGTACGGTTCAGAAACCAGATGCAGCAAATTACTATTACTTAATTATAC
TAAAAGCAGGAGCTGAAAATATGGTAGCCACACCATTAGCAAGTACTTCAAACTCTCTTAACGGTGATGC
TCTGACATTCACTACTACATTTACTCTGCAAGATGTATCCAATGACTTTGAAATAAATATTGAAGTTTAC
AGCTTGGTGCAAGCTGTGCGAACCAGCAACTTCGCCCTTGTTGGATCTTACACATTATCATTGTCTTCAG
TAGGAAATACTAAGTTTGTTCTGGACAAGGTCCCCTTTTTATCTTCTTTGGAAGGTCATATTTATTTAAA
AATAAAATGTCAAGTGCGACCGGTCGAGGGCAGGGGAAGCCTGCTCACCTGCGGCGACGTGGAGGAAAAC
CCTGGCCCCGCCCCAGGATCCAAGCTTATGGTGAGCAAGGGCGAGGAGGATAACATGGCCATCATCAAGG
AGTTCATGCGCTTCAAGGTGCACATGGAGGGCTCCGTGAACGGCCACGAGTTCGAGATCGAGGGCGAGGG
CGAGGGCCGCCCCTACGAGGGCACCCAGACCGCCAAGCTGAAGGTGACCAAGGGTGGCCCCCTGCCCTTC
GCCTGGGACATCCTGTCCCCTCAGTTCATGTACGGCTCCAAGGCCTACGTGAAGCACCCCGCCGACATCC
CCGACTACTTGAAGCTGTCCTTCCCCGAGGGCTTCAAGTGGGAGCGCGTGATGAACTTCGAGGACGGCGG
CGTGGTGACCGTGACCCAGGACTCCTCCCTGCAGGACGGCGAGTTCATCTACAAGGTGAAGCTGCGCGGC
ACCAACTTCCCCTCCGACGGCCCCGTAATGCAGAAGAAGACCATGGGCTGGGAGGCCTCCTCCGAGCGGA
TGTACCCCGAGGACGGCGCCCTGAAGGGCGAGATCAAGCAGAGGCTGAAGCTGAAGGACGGCGGCCACTA
CGACGCTGAGGTCAAGACCACCTACAAGGCCAAGAAGCCCGTGCAGCTGCCCGGCGCCTACAACGTCAAC
ATCAAGTTGGACATCACCTCCCACAACGAGGACTACACCATCGTGGAACAGTACGAACGCGCCGAGGGCC
GCCACTCCACCGGCGGCATGGACGAGCTGTACAAGGAATTCATGGCTGCCATCCGGAAGAAACTGGTGAT
TGTTGGTGATGGAGCCTGTGGAAAGACATGCTTGCTCATAGTCTTCAGCAAGGACCAGTTCCCAGAGGTG
TATGTGCCCACAGTGTTTGAGAACTATGTGGCAGATATCGAGGTGGATGGAAAGCAGGTAGAGTTGGCTT
TGTGGGACACAGCTGGGCTGGAAGATTATGATCGCCTGAGGCCCCTCTCCTACCCAGATACCGATGTTAT
ACTGATGTGTTTTTCCATCGACAGCCCTGATAGTTTAGAAAACATCCCAGAAAAGTGGACCCCAGAAGTC
AAGCATTTCTGTCCCAACGTGCCCATCATCCTGGTTGGGAATAAGAAGGATCTTCGGAATGATGAGCACA
CAAGGCGGGAGCTAGCCAAGATGAAGCAGGAGCCGGTGAAACCTGAAGAAGGCAGAGATATGGCAAACAG
GATTGGCGCTTTTGGGTACATGGAGTGTTCAGCAAAGACCAAAGATGGAGTGAGAGAGGTTTTTGAAATG
GCTACGAGAGCTGCTCTGCAAGCTAGACGTGGGAAGAAAAAATCTGGTTGCCTTGTCTTGTGAGCGGCCG
CGACTCTAGATCATAATCAGCCATACCACATTTGTAGAGGTTTTACTTGCTTTAAAAAACCTCCCACACC
TCCCCCTGAACCTGAAACATAAAATGAATGCAATTGTTGTTGTTAACTTGTTTATTGCAGCTTATAATGG
TTACAAATAAAGCAATAGCATCACAAATTTCACAAATAAAGCATTTTTTTCACTGCATTCTAGTTGTGGT
TTGTCCAAACTCATCAATGTATCTTAAGGCGTAAATTGTAAGCGTTAATATTTTGTTAAAATTCGCGTTA
AATTTTTGTTAAATCAGCTCATTTTTTAACCAATAGGCCGAAATCGGCAAAATCCCTTATAAATCAAAAG
AATAGACCGAGATAGGGT
[37 nt withheld, positions 4009-4045]
AAAGAACGTGGACTCCAACGTCAAAGG
[49 nt withheld, positions 4073-4121]
T
[91 nt withheld, positions 4123-4213]
G
[124 nt withheld, positions 4215-4338]
CAGGTGGCACTTTTCGGGGAAATGTGCGCGGAACCCCTATTTGTTTATTTTTCTAAATACATTCAAATAT
GTATCCGCTCATGAGACAATAACCCTGATAAATGCTTCAATAATATTGAAAAAGGAAGAGTCCTGAGGCG
GAAAGAACCAGCTGTGGAATGTGTGTCAGTTAGGGTGTGGAAAGTCCCCAGGCTCCCCAGCAGGCAGAAG
TATGCAAAGCATGCATCTCAATTAGTCAGCAACCAGGTGTGGAAAGTCCCCAGGCTCCCCAGCAGGCAGA
AGTATGCAAAGCATGCATCTCAATTAGTCAGCAACCATAGTCCCGCCCCTAACTCCGCCCATCCCGCCCC
TAACTCCGCCCAGTTCCGCCCATTCTCCGCCCCATGGCTGACTAATTTTTTTTATTTATGCAGAGGCCGA
GGCCGCCTCGGCCTCTGAGCTATTCCAGAAGTAGTGAGGAGGCTTTTTTGGAGGCCTAGGCTTTTGCAAA
GATCGATCAAGAGACAGGATGAGGATCGTTTCGCATGATTGAACAAGATGGATTGCACGCAGGTTCTCCG
GCCGCTTGGGTGGAGAGGCTATTCGGCTATGACTGGGCACAACAGACAATCGGCTGCTCTGATGCCGCCG
TGTTCCGGCTGTCAGCGCAGGGGCGCCCGGTTCTTTTTGTCAAGACCGACCTGTCCGGTGCCCTGAATGA
ACTGCAAGACGAGGCAGCGCGGCTATCGTGGCTGGCCACGACGGGCGTTCCTTGCGCAGCTGTGCTCGAC
GTTGTCACTGAAGCGGGAAGGGACTGGCTGCTATTGGGCGAAGTGCCGGGGCAGGATCTCCTGTCATCTC
ACCTTGCTCCTGCCGAGAAAGTATCCATCATGGCTGATGCAATGCGGCGGCTGCATACGCTTGATCCGGC
TACCTGCCCATTCGACCACCAAGCGAAACATCGCATCGAGCGAGCACGTACTCGGATGGAAGCCGGTCTT
GTCGATCAGGATGATCTGGACGAAGAGCATCAGGGGCTCGCGCCAGCCGAACTGTTCGCCAGGCTCAAGG
CGAGCATGCCCGACGGCGAGGATCTCGTCGTGACCCATGGCGATGCCTGCTTGCCGAATATCATGGTGGA
AAATGGCCGCTTTTCTGGATTCATCGACTGTGGCCGGCTGGGTGTGGCGGACCGCTATCAGGACATAGCG
TTGGCTACCCGTGATATTGCTGAAGAGCTTGGCGGCGAATGGGCTGACCGCTTCCTCGTGCTTTACGGTA
TCGCCGCTCCCGATTCGCAGCGCATCGCCTTCTATCGCCTTCTTGACGAGTTCTTCTGAGCGGGACTCTG
GGGTTCGAAATGACCGACCAAGCGACGCCCAACCTGCCATCACGAGATTTCGATTCCACCGCCGCCTTCT
ATGAAAGGTTGGGCTTCGGAATCGTTTTCCGGGACGCCGGCTGGATGATCCTCCAGCGCGGGGATCTCAT
GCTGGAGTTCTTCGCCCACCCTAGGGGGAGGCTAACTGAAACACGGAAGGAGACAATACCGGAAGGAACC
CGCGCTATGACGGCAATAAAAAGACAGAATAAAACGCACGGTGTTGGGTCGTTTGTTCATAAACGCGGGG
TTCGGTCCCAGGGCTGGCACTCTGTCGATACCCCACCGAGACCCCATTGGGGCCAATACGCCCGCGTTTC
TTCCTTTTCCCCACCCCACCCCCCAAGTTCGGGTGAAGGCCCAGGGCTCGCAGCCAACGTCGGGGCGGCA
GGCCCTGCCATAGCCTCAGGTTACTCATATATACTTTAGATTGATTTAAAACTTCATTTTTAATTTAAAA
GGATCTAGGTGAAGATCCTTTTTGATAATCTCATGACCAAAATCCCTTAACGTGAGTTTTCGTTCCACTG
AGCGTCAGACCCCGTAGAAAAGATCAAAGGATCTTCTTGAGATCCTTTTTTTCTGCGCGTAATCTGCTGC
TTGCAAACAAAAAAACCACCGCTACCAGCGGTGGTTTGTTTGCCGGATCAAGAGCTACCAACTCTTTTTC
CGAAGGTAACTGGCTTCAGCAGAGCGCAGATACCAAATACTGTTCTTCTAGTGTAGCCGTAGTTAGGCCA
CCACTTCAAGAACTCTGTAGCACCGCCTACATACCTCGCTCTGCTAATCCTGTTACCAGTGGCTGCTGCC
AGTGGCGATAAGTCGTGTCTTACCGGGTTGGACTCAAGACGATAGTTACCGGATAAGGCGCAGCGGTCGG
GCTGAACGGGGGGTTCGTGCACACAGCCCAGCTTGGAGCGAACGACCTACACCGAACTGAGATACCTACA
GCGTGAGCTATGAGAAAGCGCCACGCTTCCCGAAGGGAGAAAGGCGGACAGGTATCCGGTAAGCGGCAGG
GTCGGAACAGGAGAGCGCACGAGGGAGCTTCCAGGGGGAAACGCCTGGTATCTTTATAGTCCTGTCGGGT
TTCGCCACCTCTGACTTGAGCGTCGATTTTTGTGATGCTCGTCAGGGGGGCGGAGCCTATGGAAAAACGC
CAGCAACGCGGCCTTTTTACGGTTCCTGGCCTTTTGCTGGCCTTTTGCTCACATGTTCTTTCCTGCGTTA
TCCCCTGATTCTGTGGATAACCGTATTACCG
Features (pLannotate 1.2.2; 16 found; start..end, strand, type, name):
     69..372     +  enhancer       CMV enhancer: human cytomegalovirus immediate early enhancer
    373..576     +  promoter       CMV promoter: human cytomegalovirus (CMV) immediate early promoter
    604..1410    +  CDS            IL2RA: IL2RA_HUMAN - Experimental evidence at protein level: Swiss-Prot protein existence level 1. Receptor for interleukin-2. The receptor is involved in the regulation of immune tolerance by controlling regulatory T cells (TREGs) activity. TREGs suppress the activation and expansion of autoreactive T-cells. From Homo sapiens (Human).
   1390..2301    +  CDS            ANLN (fragment): ANLN_HUMAN - Experimental evidence at protein level: Swiss-Prot protein existence level 1. Required for cytokinesis (PubMed:16040610). Essential for the structural integrity of the cleavage furrow and for completion of cleavage furrow ingression. Plays a role in bleb assembly during metaphase and anaphase of mitosis (PubMed:23870127). May play a significant role in podocyte cell migration (PubMed:24676636). From Homo sapiens (Human).
   2338..3045    +  CDS            mCherry: mCherry is a basic (constitutively fluorescent) red fluorescent protein published in 2004, derived from Discosoma sp.. It is reported to be a very rapidly-maturing monomer with low acid sensitivity.
   3052..3633    +  CDS            RhoA (Q63L): constitutively active mutant of human Rho family small GTPase RhoA
   3649..3732    +  CDS            large T antigen (fragment): large T antigen from SV40 (simian virus 40)
   3755..3876    +  polyA_signal   SV40 poly(A) signal: SV40 polyadenylation signal
   3910..4338    -  rep_origin     f1 ori (sequence partly withheld): f1 bacteriophage origin of replication; arrow indicates direction of (+) strand synthesis
   4365..4469    +  promoter       AmpR promoter: bla
   4471..4828    +  promoter       SV40 promoter: SV40 enhancer and early promoter
   4863..5657    +  CDS            NeoR/KanR: aminoglycoside phosphotransferase from Tn5; aph(3')-II (or nptII); confers resistance to neomycin, kanamycin, and G418 (Geneticin®)
   5678..5830    +  CDS            ble (fragment): BLE_KLEPN - Experimental evidence at protein level: Swiss-Prot protein existence level 1. Binding protein with a strong affinity to the bleomycin family of antibiotics. Binds to CL990; an antimitotic-antibiotic compound. From Klebsiella pneumoniae.
   5889..5936    +  polyA_signal   HSV TK poly(A) signal: herpes simplex virus thymidine kinase polyadenylation signal (Cole and Stacy, 1985)
   6027..6043    -  polyA_signal   bGH poly(A) signal (fragment): bovine growth hormone polyadenylation signal
   6265..6853    +  rep_origin     ori: high-copy-number ColE1/pMB1/pBR322/pUC origin of replication
