[The description below was written by a language model from this plasmid's Addgene catalogue record and pLannotate feature annotations shown in this document.]
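Description:
IL2-AHDC2-2A-CherryRhoAQ63L in pmCherryN1 is a mammalian expression plasmid built on the Clontech pmCherry-N1 backbone, about 7 kb in the sequenced record. It replicates at high copy in E. coli from a ColE1/pUC-type origin and also carries an f1 phage origin. A single Tn5 NeoR/KanR gene serves for selection in both hosts. The bacterial bla (AmpR) promoter drives it for kanamycin resistance in bacteria, and the SV40 enhancer/early promoter, with an HSV TK polyadenylation signal, drives it for G418 selection in mammalian cells. The short ble, bGH poly(A) and SV40 large T antigen fragments in the annotation appear to be backbone remnants or partial matches rather than functional elements.

The payload is a human-derived open reading frame placed under the CMV immediate-early enhancer and promoter and terminated by the SV40 poly(A) signal. It begins with the interleukin-2 receptor alpha subunit (IL2RA), fused directly to a fragment of anillin, which the record describes as the AH region lacking its C2 domain (AH-deltaC2). The construct name indicates that a 2A sequence follows. This element is not annotated in the feature table, though a short gap between the anillin fragment and mCherry could hold it. Downstream lies mCherry joined to RhoA Q63L, the constitutively active form of the small GTPase. A 2A peptide causes ribosomal skipping, so one transcript would yield two proteins: the IL2RA–anillin AH-deltaC2 chimera, presumably membrane-anchored through IL2RA, and a red-fluorescent active RhoA. The catalogue lists mCherry as a C-terminal tag on the insert, but in the annotated order it sits at the N-terminus of RhoA. The associated work concerns how anillin regulates RhoA residence kinetics and cell contractility, which suggests the C2-deleted construct is used to test that domain's contribution.
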