Addgene plasmid #187292: IL2-AHDC2-2A-CherryRhoAQ63L in pmCherryN1
Purpose: Express pmCherry-IL2-AH-deltaC2-2A-RhoA Q63L
Depositing lab: Alpha Yap. Depositing organization: University of Queensland, Institute for Molecular Bioscience. Publication: Anillin Promotes Cell Contractility by Cyclic Resetting of RhoA Residence Kinetics. Budnar S, Husain KB, Gomez GA, Naghibosadat M, Varma A, Verma S, Hamilton NA, Morris RG, Yap AS. Dev Cell. 2019 Jun 17;49(6):894-906.e12. doi: 10.1016/j.devcel.2019.04.031. Epub 2019 May 16. PubMed 31105010.
Backbone
  Vector backbone: pmCherry-N1
  Backbone manufacturer: Clontech
  Backbone size w/o insert (bp): 4694
  Vector type: Mammalian Expression
  Selectable markers: Neomycin (select with G418)
Growth in bacteria
  Bacterial resistance: Kanamycin, 50 μg/mL
  Growth temperature: 37°C
  Growth strain: DH5alpha
  Copy number: High Copy
Gene/Insert
  Gene/Insert name: interleukin-2 receptor alpha-subunit, anillin, RhoA
  Species: H. sapiens (human)
  Insert size (bp): 2265
  Mutation: AH-deltaC2, RhoA Q63L
  Entrez Gene: IL2 (a.k.a. IL-2, TCGF, lymphokine); ANLN (a.k.a. FSGS8, Scraps, scra); RHOA (a.k.a. ARH12, ARHA, EDFAOB, RHO12, RHOH12)
  Promoter: CMV
  Tag / fusion protein: mCherry (C terminal on insert)
  Cloning method: Gibson Cloning
  Sequencing primers: 5′ CMV-F; 3′ mCherry-R
Resource information
  A portion of this plasmid was derived from a plasmid made by: Plasmid made by Srikanth Budnar
Terms and licenses: Academic/Nonprofit Terms; Industry Terms: Not Available to Industry
Depositor comments: 5' cloning site: Nhe1 (destroyed), 3' cloning site: Xba1 (not destroyed).
How to cite: IL2-AHDC2-2A-CherryRhoAQ63L in pmCherryN1 was a gift from Alpha Yap (Addgene plasmid # 187292 ; http://n2t.net/addgene:187292 ; RRID:Addgene_187292)
